>Addgene plasmid #194907 | PB-Blast-Dest-LifeAct-mRuby | addgene full sequence | sequence record 403816 | Addgene Partial NGS Result
GGAAGGGCCGAGCGCAGAAGTGGTCCTGCAACTTTATCCGCCTCCATCCAGTCTATTAATTGTTGCCGGG
AAGCTAGAGTAAGTAGTTCGCCAGTTAATAGTTTGCGCAACGTTGTTGCCATTGCTACAGGCATCGTGGT
GTCACGCTCGTCGTTTGGTATGGCTTCATTCAGCTCCGGTTCCCAACGATCAAGGCGAGTTACATGATCC
CCCATGTTGTGCAAAAAAGCGGTTAGCTCCTTCGGTCCTCCGATCGTTGTCAGAAGTAAGTTGGCCGCAG
TGTTATCACTCATGGTTATGGCAGCACTGCATAATTCTCTTACTGTCATGCCATCCGTAAGATGCTTTTC
TGTGACTGGTGAGTACTCAACCAAGTCATTCTGAGAATAGTGTATGCGGCGACCGAGTTGCTCTTGCCCG
GCGTCAATACGGGATAATACCGCGCCACATAGCAGAACTTTAAAAGTGCTCATCATTGGAAAACGTTCTT
CGGGGCGAAAACTCTCAAGGATCTTACCGCTGTTGAGATCCAGTTCGATGTAACCCACTCGTGCACCCAA
CTGATCTTCAGCATCTTTTACTTTCACCAGCGTTTCTGGGTGAGCAAAAACAGGAAGGCAAAATGCCGCA
AAAAAGGGAATAAGGGCGACACGGAAATGTTGAATACTCATACTCTTCCTTTTTCAATATTATTGAAGCA
TTTATCAGGGTTATTGTCTCATGAGCGGATACATATTTGAATGTATTTAGAAAAATAAACAAATAGGGGT
TCCGCGCACATTTCCCCGAAAAGTGCCACCTAAATTGTAAGCGTTAATATTTTGTTAAAATTCGCGTTAA
ATTTTTGTTAAATCAGCTCATTTTTTAACCAATAGGCCGAAATCGGCAAAATCCCTTATAAATCAAAAGA
ATAGACCGAGATAGGGT
[37 nt withheld, positions 928-964]
AAAGAACGTGGACTCCAACGTCAAAGG
[49 nt withheld, positions 992-1040]
T
[91 nt withheld, positions 1042-1132]
G
[124 nt withheld, positions 1134-1257]
CCCATTCGCCATTCAGGCTGCGCAACTGTTGGGAAGGGCGATCGGTGCGGGCCTCTTCGCTATTACGCCA
GCTGGCGAAAGGGGGATGTGCTGCAAGGCGATTAAGTTGGGTAACGCCAGGGTTTTCCCAGTCACGACGT
TGTAAAACGACGGCCAGTGAATTGTAATACGACTCACTATAGGGCGAATTGGGTACCTTAACCCTAGAAA
GATAGTCTGCGTAAAATTGACGCATGCATTCTTGAAATATTGCTCTCTCTTTCTAAATAGCGCGAATCCG
TCGCTGTGCATTTAGGACATCTCAGTCGCCGCTTGGAGCTCCCGTGAGGCGTGCTTGTCAATGCGGTAAG
TGTCACTGATTTTGAACTATAACGACCGCGTGAGTCAAAATGACGCATGATTATCTTTTACGTGACTTTT
AAGATTTAACTCATACGATAATTATATTGTTATTTCATGTTCTACTTACGTGATAACTTATTATATATAT
ATTTTCTTGTTATAGATATCATAACTTCGTATAATGTATGCTATACGAAGTTATGCGGCCCTCGACATTG
ATTATTGACTAGTTATTAATAGTAATCAATTACGGGGTCATTAGTTCATAGCCCATATATGGAGTTCCGC
GTTACATAACTTACGGTAAATGGCCCGCCTGGCTGACCGCCCAACGACCCCCGCCCATTGACGTCAATAA
TGACGTATGTTCCCATAGTAACGCCAATAGGGACTTTCCATTGACGTCAATGGGTGGAGTATTTACGGTA
AACTGCCCACTTGGCAGTACATCAAGTGTATCATATGCCAAGTACGCCCCCTATTGACGTCAATGACGGT
AAATGGCCCGCCTGGCATTATGCCCAGTACATGACCTTATGGGACTTTCCTACTTGGCAGTACATCTACG
TATTAGTCATCGCTATTACCATGGTCGAGGTGAGCCCCACGTTCTGCTTCACTCTCCCCATCTCCCCCCC
CTCCCCACCCCCAATTTTGTATTTATTTATTTTTTAATTATTTTGTGCAGCGATGGGGGSGGGGGGGGGG
GGGGGSGCGCGCCRGGSGGGGSGGGGSGGGGSGRGGGGSGGGGCGGGGCGAGGCGGAGAGGTGCGGCGGC
AGCCAATCAGAGCGGCGCGCTCCGAAAGTTTCCTTTTATGGCGAGGCGGCGGCGGCGGCGGCCCTATAAA
AAGCGAAGCGCGCGGCGGGCGGGAGTCGCTGCGCGCTGCCTTCGCCCCGTGCCCCGCTCCGCCGCCGCCT
CGCGCCGCCCGCCCCGGCTCTGACTGACCGCGTTACTCCCACAGGTGAGCGGGCGGGACGGCCCTTCTCC
TCCGGGCTGTAATTAGCGCTTGGTTTAATGACGGCTTGTTTCTTTTCTGTGGCTGCGTGAAAGCCTTGAG
GGGCTCCGGGAGGGCCCTTTGTGCGGGGGGAGCGGCTCGGGGGGTGCGTGCGTGTGTGTGTGCGTGGGGA
GCGCCGCGTGCGGCTCCGCGCTGCCCGGCGGCTGTGAGCGCTGCGGGCGCGGCGCGGGGCTTTGTGCGCT
CCGCAGTGTGCGCGAGGGGAGCGCGGCCGGGGGCGGTGCCCCGCGGTGCGGGGGGGGCTGCGAGGGGAAC
AAAGGCTGCGTGCGGGGTGTGTGCGTGGGGGGGTGAGCAGGGGGTGTGGGCGCGTCGGTCGGGCTGCAAC
CCCCCCTGCACCCCCCTCCCCGAGTTGCTGAGCACGGCCCGGCTTCGGGTGCGGGGCTCCGTACGGGGCG
TGGCGCGGGGCTCGCCGTGCCGGGCGGGGGGTGGCGGCAGGTGGGGGTGCCGGGCGGGGCGGGGCCGCCT
CGGGCCGGGGAGGGCTCGGGGGAGGGGCGCGGCGGCCCCCGGAGCGCCGGCGGCTGTCGAGGCGCGGCGA
GCCGCAGCCATTGCCTTTTATGGTAATCGTGCGAGAGGGCGCAGGGACTTTCTTTGTCCCAAATCTGTGC
GGAGCCGAAATCTGGGAGGCGCCGCCGCACCCCCTCTAGCGGGCGCGGGGCGAAGCGGTGCGGCGCCGGC
AGGAAGGAAATGGGCGGGGAGGGCCTTCGTGCGTCGCCGCGCCGCCGTCCCCTTCTCCCTCTCCAGCCTC
GGGGCTGTCCGCGGGGGGACGGCTGCCTTCGGGGGGGACGGGGCAGGGCGGGGTTCGGCTTCTGGCGTGT
GACCGGCGGCTCTAGAGCCTCTGCTAACCATGTTCATGCCTTCTTCTTTTTCCTACAGCTCCTGGGCAAC
GTGCTGGTTATTGTGCTGTCTCATCATTTTGGCAAAGAATTCCTCGAATCAACAAGTTTGTACAAAAAAG
CAGGCTTCGAAGGAGATAGAACCATGGGCGTGGCCGACCTGATCAAGAAGTTCGAGAGCATCAGCAAGGA
GGAGCCGGATCCACCGGTCGCCACCATGAACAGCCTGATCAAAGAAAACATGCGGATGAAGGTGGTGCTG
GAAGGCAGCGTGAACGGCCACCAGTTCAAGTGCACCGGCGAGGGCGAGGGCAACCCCTACATGGGCACCC
AGACCATGCGGATCAAAGTGATCGAGGGCGGACCTCTGCCCTTCGCCTTCGACATCCTGGCCACATCCTT
CATGTACGGCAGCCGGACCTTCATCAAGTACCCCAAGGGCATCCCCGATTTCTTCAAGCAGAGCTTCCCC
GAGGGCTTCACCTGGGAGAGAGTGACCAGATACGAGGACGGCGGCGTGATCACCGTGATGCAGGACACCA
GCCTGGAAGATGGCTGCCTGGTGTACCATGCCCAGGTCAGGGGCGTGAATTTTCCCAGCAACGGCGCCGT
GATGCAGAAGAAAACCAAGGGCTGGGAGCCCAACACCGAGATGATGTACCCCGCTGACGGCGGACTGAGA
GGCTACACCCACATGGCCCTGAAGGTGGACGGCGGAGGGCACCTGAGCTGCAGCTTCGTGACCACCTACC
GATCCAAGAAAACCGTGGGCAACATCAAGATGCCCGGCATCCACGCCGTGGACCACCGGCTGGAAAGGCT
GGAAGAGTCCGACAACGAGATGTTCGTGGTGCAGCGGGAGCACGCCGTGGCCAAGTTCGCCGGCCTGGGC
GGAGGGTAACACCCAGCTTTCTTGTACAAAGTGGTTGATTCGAGGCCGCTCGATAAGCTTGATATCGAAT
TCACTCCTCAGGTGCAGGCTGCCTATCAGAAGGTGGTGGCTGGTGTGGCCAACTGGCTCACAAATACCAC
TGAGATCGACGGTATCGATAAGCTTGATATCGAATTCCGCCCCCCCCCCCTCTCCCTCCCCCCCCCCTAA
CGTTACTGGCCGAAGCCGCTTGGAATAAGGCCGGTGTGCGTTTGTCTATATGTTATTTTCCACCATATTG
CCGTCTTTTGGCAATGTGAGGGCCCGGAAACCTGGCCCTGTCTTCTTGACGAGCATTCCTAGGGGTCTTT
CCCCTCTCGCCAAAGGAATGCAAGGTCTGTTGAATGTCGTGAAGGAAGCAGTTCCTCTGGAAGCTTCTTG
AAGACAAACAACGTCTGTAGCGACCCTTTGCAGGCAGCGGAACCCCCCACCTGGCGACAGGTGCCTCTGC
GGCCAAAAGCCACGTGTATAAGATACACCTGCAAAGGCGGCACAACCCCAGTGCCACGTTGTGAGTTGGA
TAGTTGTGGAAAGAGTCAAATGGCTCTCCTCAAGCGTATTCAACAAGGGGCTGAAGGATGCCCAGAAGGT
ACCCCATTGTATGGGATCTGATCTGGGGCCTCGGTGCACATGCTTTACATGTGTTTAGTCGAGGTTAAAA
AAACGTCTAGGCCCCCCGAACCACGGGGACGTGGTTTTCCTTTGAAAAACACGATGATAATATGGCCACA
ACCATGCCTTTGTCTCAAGAAGAATCCACCCTCATTGAAAGAGCAACGGCTACAATCAACAGCATCCCCA
TCTCTGAAGACTACAGCGTCGCCAGCGCAGCTCTCTCTAGCGACGGCCGCATCTTCACTGGTGTCAATGT
ATATCATTTTACTGGGGGACCTTGTGCAGAACTCGTGGTGCTGGGCACTGCTGCTGCTGCGGCAGCTGGC
AACCTGACTTGTATCGTCGCGATCGGAAATGAGAACAGGGGCATCTTGAGCCCCTGCGGACGGTGCCGAC
AGGTGCTTCTCGATCTGCATCCTGGGATCAAAGCCATAGTGAAGGACAGTGATGGACAGCCGACGGCAGT
TGGGATTCGTGAATTGCTGCCCTCTGGTTATGTGTGGGAGGGTTAACTAGATAAGTAATGATCATAATCA
GCCATATCACATCTGTAGAGGTTTTACTTGCTTTGTCCGACGCGGCCCGACGGGTCCGAGGGGGGTCGAT
CTTTTTCCCTCTGCCAAAAATTATGGGGACATCATGAAGCCCCTTGAGCATCTGACTTCTGGCTAATAAA
GGAAATTTATTTTCATTGCAATAGTGTGTTGGAATTTTTTGTGTCTCTCACTCGGAAGGACATATGGGAG
GGCAAATCATTTAAAACATCAGAATGAGTATTTGGTTTAGAGTTTGGCAACATATGCCCATATGCTGGCT
GCCATGAACAAAGGTTGGCTATAAAGAGGTCATCAGTATATGAAACAGCCCCCTGCTGTCCATTCCTTAT
TCCATAGAAAAGCCTTGACTTGAGGTTAGATTTTTTTTATATTTTGTTTTGTGTTATTTTTTTCTTTAAC
ATCCCTAAAATTTTCCTTACATGTTTTACTAGCCAGATTTTTCCTCCTCTCCTGACTACTCCCAGTCATA
GCTGTCCCTCTTCTCTTATGGAGATCCCTCGACCTGCAGCCCAAGCTTGGCGTAATCATGGTCATAGCTG
TTTCCTGTGTGAAATTGTTATCCGCTCACAATTCCACACAACATACGAGCCGGAAGCATAAAGTGTAAAG
CCTGGGGTGCCTAATGAGTGAGCTAACTCACATTAATTGCGTTGCGCTCACTGCCCGCTTTCCAGTCGGG
AAACCTGTCGTGCCAGCGGATCCGCGGCCGCGTCGAGATAACTTCGTATAATGTATGCTATACGAAGTTA
TGTTTTGTTACTTTATAGAAGAAATTTTGAGTTTTTGTTTTTTTTTAATAAATAAATAAACATAAATAAA
TTGTTTGTTGAATTTATTATTAGTATGTAAGTGTAAATATAATAAAACTTAATATCTATTCAAATTAATA
AATAAACCTCGATATACAGACCGATAAAACACATGCGTCAATTTTACGCATGATTATCTTTAACGTACGT
CACAATATGATTATCTTTCTAGGGTTAAAGAGCTCCAGCTTTTGTTCCCTTTAGTGAGGGTTAATTTCGA
GCTTGGCGTAATCATGGTCATAGCTGTTTCCTGTGTGAAATTGTTATCCGCTCACAATTCCACACAACAT
ACGAGCCGGAAGCATAAAGTGTAAAGCCTGGGGTGCCTAATGAGTGAGCTAACTCACATTAATTGCGTTG
CGCTCACTGCCCGCTTTCCAGTCGGGAAACCTGTCGTGCCAGCTGCATTAATGAATCGGCCAACGCGCGG
GGAGAGGCGGTTTGCGTATTGGGCGCTCTTCCGCTTCCTCGCTCACTGACTCGCTGCGCTCGGTCGTTCG
GCTGCGGCGAGCGGTATCAGCTCACTCAAAGGCGGTAATACGGTTATCCACAGAATCAGGGGATAACGCA
GGAAAGAACATGTGAGCAAAAGGCCAGCAAAAGGCCAGGAACCGTAAAAAGGCCGCGTTGCTGGCGTTTT
TCCATAGGCTCCGCCCCCCTGACGAGCATCACAAAAATCGACGCTCAAGTCAGAGGTGGCGAAACCCGAC
AGGACTATAAAGATACCAGGCGTTTCCCCCTGGAAGCTCCCTCGTGCGCTCTCCTGTTCCGACCCTGCCG
CTTACCGGATACCTGTCCGCCTTTCTCCCTTCGGGAAGCGTGGCGCTTTCTCATAGCTCACGCTGTAGGT
ATCTCAGTTCGGTGTAGGTCGTTCGCTCCAAGCTGGGCTGTGTGCACGAACCCCCCGTTCAGCCCGACCG
CTGCGCCTTATCCGGTAACTATCGTCTTGAGTCCAACCCGGTAAGACACGACTTATCGCCACTGGCAGCA
GCCACTGGTAACAGGATTAGCAGAGCGAGGTATGTAGGCGGTGCTACAGAGTTCTTGAAGTGGTGGCCTA
ACTACGGCTACACTAGAAGAACAGTATTTGGTATCTGCGCTCTGCTGAAGCCAGTTACCTTCGGAAAAAG
AGTTGGTAGCTCTTGATCCGGCAAACAAACCACCGCTGGTAGCGGTGGTTTTTTTGTTTGCAAGCAGCAG
ATTACGCGCAGAAAAAAAGGATCTCAAGAAGATCCTTTGATCTTTTCTACGGGGTCTGACGCTCAGTGGA
ACGAAAACTCACGTTAAGGGATTTTGGTCATGAGATTATCAAAAAGGATCTTCACCTAGATCCTTTTAAA
TTAAAAATGAAGTTTTAAATCAATCTAAAGTATATATGAGTAAACTTGGTCTGACAGTTACCAATGCTTA
ATCAGTGAGGCACCTATCTCAGCGATCTGTCTATTTCGTTCATCCATAGTTGCCTGACTCCCCGTCGTGT
AGATAACTACGATACGGGAGGGCTTACCATCTGGCCCCAGTGCTGCAATGATACCGCGAGACCCACGCTC
ACCGGCTCCAGATTTATCAGCAATAAACCAGCCAGCC
Features (pLannotate 1.2.2; 29 found; start..end, strand, type, name):
    672..776     -  promoter       AmpR promoter: bla
    829..1257    -  rep_origin     f1 ori (sequence partly withheld): f1 bacteriophage origin of replication; arrow indicates direction of (+) strand synthesis
   1262..1419    -  CDS            lacZα (fragment): LacZα fragment of β-galactosidase; lacZ fragment
   1422..1440    +  promoter       T7 promoter: promoter for bacteriophage T7 RNA polymerase
   1768..1801    -  protein_bind   loxP: Cre-mediated recombination occurs in the 8-bp core sequence (GCATACAT). Cre recombinase
   1811..2190    +  enhancer       CMV enhancer: human cytomegalovirus immediate early enhancer
   2192..2468    +  promoter       chicken β-actin promoter: No description available
   2469..3485    +  intron         chimeric intron: chimera between introns from chicken β-actin and rabbit β-globin
   3483..3539    +  CDS            HBB (fragment): HBB_LEPEU - Experimental evidence at protein level: Swiss-Prot protein existence level 1. Involved in oxygen transport from the lung to the various peripheral tissues. From Lepus europaeus (European hare).
   3549..3573    +  protein_bind   attB1: mutant version of attB; recombination site for the Gateway® BP reaction BP Clonase™
   3663..4343    +  CDS            mRuby: mRuby is a basic (constitutively fluorescent) red fluorescent protein published in 2009, derived from Entacmaea quadricolor. It has low acid sensitivity.
   4348..4372    -  protein_bind   attB2: mutant version of attB; recombination site for the Gateway® BP reaction BP Clonase™
   4404..4466    +  CDS            HBB (fragment): HBB_PONPY - Experimental evidence at transcript level: Swiss-Prot protein existence level 2. Involved in oxygen transport from the lung to the various peripheral tissues. From Pongo pygmaeus (Bornean orangutan).
   4483..4515    -  misc_feature   MCS (fragment): pBluescript multiple cloning site
   4635..5097    +  misc_feature   IRES: internal ribosome entry site (IRES) of the encephalomyocarditis virus (EMCV)
   5111..5500    +  CDS            bsd: BSD_ASPTE - Experimental evidence at protein level: Swiss-Prot protein existence level 1. Catalyzes the deamination of the cytosine moiety of the antibiotics blasticidin S, cytomycin and acetylblasticidin S. From Aspergillus terreus.
   5662..5717    +  polyA_signal   β-globin poly(A) signal: rabbit β-globin polyadenylation signal (Gil and Proudfoot, 1987)
   6102..6118    -  protein_bind   lac operator: The lac repressor binds to the lac operator to inhibit transcription in E. coli. This inhibition can be relieved by adding lactose or isopropyl-β-D-thiogalactopyranoside (IPTG). lac repressor encoded by lacI
   6126..6156    -  promoter       lac promoter: promoter for the E. coli lac operon
   6171..6192    -  protein_bind   CAP binding site: CAP binding activates transcription in the presence of cAMP. E. coli catabolite activator protein
   6205..6244    -  CDS            lacI (fragment): lac repressor; lacI; The lac repressor binds to the lac operator to inhibit transcription in E. coli. This inhibition can be relieved by adding lactose or isopropyl-β-D-thiogalactopyranoside (IPTG).
   6265..6298    -  protein_bind   loxP: Cre-mediated recombination occurs in the 8-bp core sequence (GCATACAT). Cre recombinase
   6555..6573    -  promoter       T3 promoter: promoter for bacteriophage T3 RNA polymerase
   6618..6634    -  protein_bind   lac operator: The lac repressor binds to the lac operator to inhibit transcription in E. coli. This inhibition can be relieved by adding lactose or isopropyl-β-D-thiogalactopyranoside (IPTG). lac repressor encoded by lacI
   6642..6672    -  promoter       lac promoter: promoter for the E. coli lac operon
   6687..6708    -  protein_bind   CAP binding site: CAP binding activates transcription in the presence of cAMP. E. coli catabolite activator protein
   6721..6813    -  CDS            lacI (fragment): lac repressor; lacI; The lac repressor binds to the lac operator to inhibit transcription in E. coli. This inhibition can be relieved by adding lactose or isopropyl-β-D-thiogalactopyranoside (IPTG).
   6996..7584    -  rep_origin     ori: high-copy-number ColE1/pMB1/pBR322/pUC origin of replication
   7755..671     -  CDS            AmpR (across the origin): β-lactamase; bla; confers resistance to ampicillin, carbenicillin, and related antibiotics
