[The description below was written by a language model from this plasmid's Addgene catalogue record and pLannotate feature annotations shown in this document.]
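Description:
PB-Blast-Dest-LifeAct-mRuby is a piggyBac transposon-based mammalian expression plasmid of about 7.9 kb, made by placing a LifeAct-mRuby fusion into the Gateway-compatible PB/Blast-Dest backbone. It is intended for generating stable cell lines: when it is delivered together with a piggyBac transposase source, the expression cassette is integrated into the genome and integrants are selected with blasticidin. In bacteria it is maintained through a high-copy ColE1/pUC-type origin and ampicillin resistance. It also retains pBluescript-derived elements, including an f1 origin, T7 and T3 promoters, and lac promoter/operator and lacZα remnants. The piggyBac terminal repeats are not called in the automated feature table, so their positions cannot be given from the record.

The payload is driven by a CAG-type promoter, comprising the CMV enhancer, the chicken β-actin promoter and a chimeric β-actin/β-globin intron, which typically gives strong constitutive expression in mammalian cells. Downstream, attB1 and attB2 sites left by Gateway recombination flank the insert. The 51 bp LifeAct coding sequence, a short F-actin-binding peptide, is too small to have been annotated but presumably sits between attB1 and the mRuby red fluorescent protein fused to its C terminus. An EMCV IRES follows and directs translation of the blasticidin S deaminase gene from the same transcript, linking drug resistance to reporter expression, and a rabbit β-globin polyadenylation signal terminates the unit. Two loxP sites in the same orientation bracket the whole cassette, which in principle would allow Cre-mediated excision. The construct serves as a live-cell marker of filamentous actin.
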