Addgene plasmid #194907: PB-Blast-Dest-LifeAct-mRuby
Purpose: To generate LifeAct-mRuby expressing stable cell lines with piggybac transposase co-expression and blastocidin selections.
Depositing lab: Clare Buckley. Depositing organization: University of Cambridge. Publication: E-cadherin mediates apical membrane initiation site localisation during de novo polarisation of epithelial cavities. Liang X, Weberling A, Hii CY, Zernicka-Goetz M, Buckley CE. EMBO J. 2022 Aug 22:e111021. doi: 10.15252/embj.2022111021. PubMed 35993232.
Backbone
  Vector backbone: PB/Blast-Dest
  Backbone size w/o insert (bp): 7100
  Total vector size (bp): 7939
  Vector type: Mammalian Expression, Mouse Targeting
  Selectable markers: Blasticidin
Growth in bacteria
  Bacterial resistance: Ampicillin, 100 μg/mL
  Growth temperature: 37°C
  Growth strain: DH5alpha
  Copy number: Unknown
Gene/Insert
  Gene/Insert name: LifeAct
  Insert size (bp): 51
  Tag / fusion protein: mRuby (C terminal on insert)
Resource information
  A portion of this plasmid was derived from a plasmid made by: LifeAct cDNA was taken from the plasmid published in Meng et al 2017: https://doi.org/10.1038/s41467-017-00977-8
Terms and licenses: Academic/Nonprofit Terms; Industry Terms: Not Available to Industry
How to cite: PB-Blast-Dest-LifeAct-mRuby was a gift from Clare Buckley (Addgene plasmid # 194907 ; http://n2t.net/addgene:194907 ; RRID:Addgene_194907)
